Addgene plasmid #76459: PLK1 gRNA (BRDN0001144995)
Purpose: 3rd generation lentiviral gRNA plasmid targeting human PLK1
Depositing lab: John Doench & David Root. Depositing organization: Broad Institute. Publication: Optimized sgRNA design to maximize activity and minimize off-target effects of CRISPR-Cas9. Doench JG, Fusi N, Sullender M, Hegde M, Vaimberg EW, Donovan KF, Smith I, Tothova Z, Wilen C, Orchard R, Virgin HW, Listgarten J, Root DE. Nat Biotechnol. 2016 Jan 18. doi: 10.1038/nbt.3437. PubMed 26780180.
Backbone
  Vector backbone: lentiGuide-Puro
  Backbone manufacturer: Zhang Lab (Addgene plasmid # 52963)
  Vector type: Mammalian Expression, Lentiviral, CRISPR
  Selectable markers: Puromycin
Growth in bacteria
  Bacterial resistance: Ampicillin, 100 μg/mL
  Growth temperature: 37°C
  Growth strain: DH5alpha
  Copy number: High Copy
Gene/Insert
  Gene/Insert name: PLK1 (alt name: PLK1)
  gRNA/shRNA sequence: AGCCAAGCACAATTTGCCGT
  Species: H. sapiens (human)
  Entrez Gene: PLK1 (a.k.a. PLK, STPK13)
  Promoter: hU6
  Cloning method: Unknown
  Sequencing primers: 5′ U6-F; 3′ pS2-R
Terms and licenses: Academic/Nonprofit Terms; Industry Terms: Not Available to Industry
Depositor comments: The gRNA was designed to target a Genbank reference sequence which has since been removed from the database. Note that this plasmid does NOT contain Cas9. It should be used in conjunction with lentiCas9-Blast (Addgene #52962) or otherwise with cell lines already expressing Cas9. Browse the full kinome gRNA library at http://www.addgene.org/pooled-library/broadgpp-human-kinome/ or visit http://www.broadinstitute.org/rnai/public/ for detailed protocols and information.
How to cite: PLK1 gRNA (BRDN0001144995) was a gift from John Doench & David Root (Addgene plasmid # 76459 ; http://n2t.net/addgene:76459 ; RRID:Addgene_76459)
