[The description below was written by a language model from this plasmid's Addgene catalogue record and the feature table of its GenBank file.]
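Description:
PLK1 gRNA (BRDN0001144995) is a third-generation lentiviral single-guide RNA plasmid built on the lentiGuide-Puro backbone, designed to target human PLK1 (polo-like kinase 1) for CRISPR-Cas9 editing in mammalian cells. The 8.3 kb circular plasmid is propagated in E. coli through a high-copy ColE1/pUC-type origin with ampicillin selection (beta-lactamase). It also carries an f1 origin and an SV40 origin and poly(A) signal outside the viral cassette.

The lentiviral genome is transcribed from an RSV promoter fused to a truncated HIV-1 5' LTR, which makes packaging Tat-independent. This region is followed by the Psi packaging signal and the Rev response element, and the genome ends in a self-inactivating (Delta-U3) 3' LTR. Within this cassette, a human U6 RNA polymerase III promoter drives the PLK1-specific spacer joined to the Streptococcus pyogenes Cas9 guide RNA scaffold. A cPPT/CTS element, which aids nuclear import of the viral genome, lies downstream of the scaffold. A separate EF-1-alpha promoter with its intron A then expresses puromycin N-acetyltransferase, allowing selection of transduced cells, and a WPRE enhances transcript expression.

The plasmid does not encode Cas9, so it must be paired with a separate Cas9 vector such as lentiCas9-Blast or used in cells that already express Cas9. It is an individual clone associated with a human kinome gRNA library and with work on optimized sgRNA design. The depositors note that the guide was designed against a GenBank reference sequence that has since been withdrawn from the database.
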