LOCUS       Exported 8323 bp ds-DNA circular SYN 12-MAY-2021
DEFINITION  3rd generation lentiviral gRNA plasmid targeting human PLK1.
ACCESSION   .
VERSION     .
KEYWORDS    PLK1 gRNA (BRDN0001144995)
SOURCE      synthetic DNA construct
  ORGANISM  synthetic DNA construct
REFERENCE   1 (bases 1 to 8323)
  AUTHORS   Doench JG, Fusi N, Sullender M, Hegde M, Vaimberg EW, Donovan KF,
            Smith I, Tothova Z, Wilen C, Orchard R, Virgin HW, Listgarten J,
            Root DE
  TITLE     Optimized sgRNA design to maximize activity and minimize off-target
            effects of CRISPR-Cas9.
  JOURNAL   Nat Biotechnol. 2016 Jan 18. doi: 10.1038/nbt.3437.
  PUBMED    26780180
REFERENCE   2 (bases 1 to 8323)
  AUTHORS   .
  TITLE     Direct Submission
  JOURNAL   Exported May 12, 2021 from SnapGene Server 1.1.58
            http://www.snapgene.com
FEATURES             Location/Qualifiers
     source          1..8323
                     /organism="synthetic DNA construct"
                     /mol_type="other DNA"
     promoter        87..1265
                     /label=EF-1-alpha promoter
                     /note="strong constitutive promoter for human elongation
                     factor EF-1-alpha"
     intron          318..1256
                     /label=EF-1-alpha intron A
                     /note="intron upstream of the start codon of human
                     EF-1-alpha"
     primer_bind     1213..1233
                     /label=EF1a-F
                     /note="Human elongation factor-1a promoter, forward primer"
     CDS             1278..1877
                     /codon_start=1
                     /gene="pac from Streptomyces alboniger"
                     /product="puromycin N-acetyltransferase"
                     /label=PuroR
                     /note="confers resistance to puromycin"
                     /translation="MTEYKPTVRLATRDDVPRAVRTLAAAFADYPATRHTVDPDRHIER
                     VTELQELFLTRVGLDIGKVWVADDGAAVAVWTTPESVEAGAVFAEIGPRMAELSGSRLA
                     AQQQMEGLLAPHRPKEPAWFLATVGVSPDHQGKGLGSAVVLPGVEAAERAGVPAFLETS
                     APRNLPFYERLGFTVTADVEVPEGPRTWCMTRKPGA"
     primer_bind     complement(1278..1297)
                     /label=Puro-R
                     /note="Puromycin resistance gene, reverse primer. Also
                     called puro-variant-R"
     primer_bind     1774..1794
                     /label=Puro-F
                     /note="Puromycin resistance gene, forward primer"
     misc_feature    1893..2481
                     /label=WPRE
                     /note="woodchuck hepatitis virus posttranscriptional
                     regulatory element"
     primer_bind     complement(1946..1966)
                     /label=WPRE-R
                     /note="WPRE, reverse primer"
     CDS             complement(2364..2375)
                     /codon_start=1
                     /product="Factor Xa recognition and cleavage site"
                     /label=Factor Xa site
                     /translation="IEGR"
     LTR             2553..2786
                     /label=3' LTR (Delta-U3)
                     /note="self-inactivating 3' long terminal repeat (LTR) from
                     HIV-1"
     polyA_signal    2864..2985
                     /label=SV40 poly(A) signal
                     /note="SV40 polyadenylation signal"
     primer_bind     complement(2901..2920)
                     /label=SV40pA-R
                     /note="SV40 polyA, reverse primer"
     primer_bind     2955..2974
                     /label=EBV-rev
                     /note="SV40 polyA terminator, reverse primer"
     rep_origin      3025..3160
                     /label=SV40 ori
                     /note="SV40 origin of replication"
     primer_bind     3087..3106
                     /label=SV40pro-F
                     /note="SV40 promoter/origin, forward primer"
     primer_bind     complement(3180..3199)
                     /label=T7
                     /note="T7 promoter, forward primer"
     promoter        complement(3181..3199)
                     /label=T7 promoter
                     /note="promoter for bacteriophage T7 RNA polymerase"
     primer_bind     complement(3209..3226)
                     /label=M13 Forward
                     /note="In lacZ gene. Also called M13-F20 or M13 (-21)
                     Forward"
     primer_bind     complement(3209..3225)
                     /label=M13 fwd
                     /note="common sequencing primer, one of multiple similar
                     variants"
     primer_bind     complement(3218..3240)
                     /label=M13/pUC Forward
                     /note="In lacZ gene"
     rep_origin      3367..3822
                     /direction=RIGHT
                     /label=f1 ori
                     /note="f1 bacteriophage origin of replication; arrow
                     indicates direction of (+) strand synthesis"
     primer_bind     complement(3454..3473)
                     /label=F1ori-R
                     /note="F1 origin, reverse primer"
     primer_bind     3664..3685
                     /label=F1ori-F
                     /note="F1 origin, forward primer"
     promoter        3848..3952
                     /gene="bla"
                     /label=AmpR promoter
     CDS             3953..4813
                     /codon_start=1
                     /gene="bla"
                     /product="beta-lactamase"
                     /label=AmpR
                     /note="confers resistance to ampicillin, carbenicillin, and
                     related antibiotics"
                     /translation="MSIQHFRVALIPFFAAFCLPVFAHPETLVKVKDAEDQLGARVGYI
                     ELDLNSGKILESFRPEERFPMMSTFKVLLCGAVLSRIDAGQEQLGRRIHYSQNDLVEYS
                     PVTEKHLTDGMTVRELCSAAITMSDNTAANLLLTTIGGPKELTAFLHNMGDHVTRLDRW
                     EPELNEAIPNDERDTTMPVAMATTLRKLLTGELLTLASRQQLIDWMEADKVAGPLLRSA
                     LPAGWFIADKSGAGERGSRGIIAALGPDGKPSRIVVIYTTGSQATMDERNRQIAEIGAS
                     LIKHW"
     primer_bind     complement(4171..4190)
                     /label=Amp-R
                     /note="Ampicillin resistance gene, reverse primer"
     rep_origin      4984..5572
                     /direction=RIGHT
                     /label=ori
                     /note="high-copy-number ColE1/pMB1/pBR322/pUC origin of
                     replication"
     primer_bind     5473..5492
                     /label=pBR322ori-F
                     /note="pBR322 origin, forward primer"
     primer_bind     5726..5743
                     /label=L4440
                     /note="L4440 vector, forward primer"
     protein_bind    5860..5881
                     /label=CAP binding site
                     /bound_moiety="E. coli catabolite activator protein"
                     /note="CAP binding activates transcription in the presence
                     of cAMP."
     promoter        5896..5926
                     /label=lac promoter
                     /note="promoter for the E. coli lac operon"
     protein_bind    5934..5950
                     /label=lac operator
                     /bound_moiety="lac repressor encoded by lacI"
                     /note="The lac repressor binds to the lac operator to
                     inhibit transcription in E. coli. This inhibition can be
                     relieved by adding lactose or
                     isopropyl-beta-D-thiogalactopyranoside (IPTG)."
     primer_bind     5939..5961
                     /label=M13/pUC Reverse
                     /note="In lacZ gene"
     primer_bind     5958..5974
                     /label=M13 rev
                     /note="common sequencing primer, one of multiple similar
                     variants"
     primer_bind     5958..5974
                     /label=M13 Reverse
                     /note="In lacZ gene. Also called M13-rev"
     primer_bind     5993..6013
                     /label=T3
                     /note="T3 promoter, forward primer"
     promoter        5995..6013
                     /label=T3 promoter
                     /note="promoter for bacteriophage T3 RNA polymerase"
     promoter        6041..6267
                     /label=RSV promoter
                     /note="Rous sarcoma virus enhancer/promoter"
     LTR             6268..6448
                     /label=5' LTR (truncated)
                     /note="truncated 5' long terminal repeat (LTR) from HIV-1"
     misc_feature    6495..6620
                     /label=HIV-1 Psi
                     /note="packaging signal of human immunodeficiency virus
                     type 1"
     misc_feature    7113..7346
                     /label=RRE
                     /note="The Rev response element (RRE) of HIV-1 allows for
                     Rev-dependent mRNA export from the nucleus to the
                     cytoplasm."
     CDS             7531..7575
                     /codon_start=1
                     /product="antigenic peptide corresponding to amino acids
                     655 to 669 of the HIV envelope protein gp41 (Lutje Hulsik
                     et al., 2013)"
                     /label=gp41 peptide
                     /note="recognized by the 2H10 single-chain llama nanobody"
                     /translation="KNEQELLELDKWASL"
     promoter        7753..7993
                     /label=U6 promoter
                     /note="RNA polymerase III promoter for human U6 snRNA"
     primer_bind     7753..7773
                     /label=hU6-F
                     /note="Human U6 promoter, forward primer"
     primer_bind     7924..7943
                     /label=LKO.1 5'
                     /note="Human U6 promoter, forward primer"
     misc_RNA        8023..8098
                     /label=gRNA scaffold
                     /note="guide RNA scaffold for the Streptococcus pyogenes
                     CRISPR/Cas9 system"
     misc_feature    8154..8271
                     /label=cPPT/CTS
                     /note="central polypurine tract and central termination
                     sequence of HIV-1"
ORIGIN
        1 cccgggtgca aagatggata aagttttaaa cagagaggaa tctttgcagc taatggacct
       61 tctaggtctt gaaaggagtg ggaattggct ccggtgcccg tcagtgggca gagcgcacat
      121 cgcccacagt ccccgagaag ttggggggag gggtcggcaa ttgatccggt gcctagagaa
      181 ggtggcgcgg ggtaaactgg gaaagtgatg tcgtgtactg gctccgcctt tttcccgagg
      241 gtgggggaga accgtatata agtgcagtag tcgccgtgaa cgttcttttt cgcaacgggt
      301 ttgccgccag aacacaggta agtgccgtgt gtggttcccg cgggcctggc ctctttacgg
      361 gttatggccc ttgcgtgcct tgaattactt ccacctggct gcagtacgtg attcttgatc
      421 ccgagcttcg ggttggaagt gggtgggaga gttcgaggcc ttgcgcttaa ggagcccctt
      481 cgcctcgtgc ttgagttgag gcctggcctg ggcgctgggg ccgccgcgtg cgaatctggt
      541 ggcaccttcg cgcctgtctc gctgctttcg ataagtctct agccatttaa aatttttgat
      601 gacctgctgc gacgcttttt ttctggcaag atagtcttgt aaatgcgggc caagatctgc
      661 acactggtat ttcggttttt ggggccgcgg gcggcgacgg ggcccgtgcg tcccagcgca
      721 catgttcggc gaggcggggc ctgcgagcgc ggccaccgag aatcggacgg gggtagtctc
      781 aagctggccg gcctgctctg gtgcctggcc tcgcgccgcc gtgtatcgcc ccgccctggg
      841 cggcaaggct ggcccggtcg gcaccagttg cgtgagcgga aagatggccg cttcccggcc
      901 ctgctgcagg gagctcaaaa tggaggacgc ggcgctcggg agagcgggcg ggtgagtcac
      961 ccacacaaag gaaaagggcc tttccgtcct cagccgtcgc ttcatgtgac tccacggagt
     1021 accgggcgcc gtccaggcac ctcgattagt tctcgagctt ttggagtacg tcgtctttag
     1081 gttgggggga ggggttttat gcgatggagt ttccccacac tgagtgggtg gagactgaag
     1141 ttaggccagc ttggcacttg atgtaattct ccttggaatt tgcccttttt gagtttggat
     1201 cttggttcat tctcaagcct cagacagtgg ttcaaagttt ttttcttcca tttcaggtgt
     1261 cgtgacgtac ggccaccatg accgagtaca agcccacggt gcgcctcgcc acccgcgacg
     1321 acgtccccag ggccgtacgc accctcgccg ccgcgttcgc cgactacccc gccacgcgcc
     1381 acaccgtcga tccggaccgc cacatcgagc gggtcaccga gctgcaagaa ctcttcctca
     1441 cgcgcgtcgg gctcgacatc ggcaaggtgt gggtcgcgga cgacggcgcc gccgtggcgg
     1501 tctggaccac gccggagagc gtcgaagcgg gggcggtgtt cgccgagatc ggcccgcgca
     1561 tggccgagtt gagcggttcc cggctggccg cgcagcaaca gatggaaggc ctcctggcgc
     1621 cgcaccggcc caaggagccc gcgtggttcc tggccaccgt cggagtctcg cccgaccacc
     1681 agggcaaggg tctgggcagc gccgtcgtgc tccccggagt ggaggcggcc gagcgcgccg
     1741 gggtgcccgc cttcctggag acctccgcgc cccgcaacct ccccttctac gagcggctcg
     1801 gcttcaccgt caccgccgac gtcgaggtgc ccgaaggacc gcgcacctgg tgcatgaccc
     1861 gcaagcccgg tgcctgaacg cgttaagtcg acaatcaacc tctggattac aaaatttgtg
     1921 aaagattgac tggtattctt aactatgttg ctccttttac gctatgtgga tacgctgctt
     1981 taatgccttt gtatcatgct attgcttccc gtatggcttt cattttctcc tccttgtata
     2041 aatcctggtt gctgtctctt tatgaggagt tgtggcccgt tgtcaggcaa cgtggcgtgg
     2101 tgtgcactgt gtttgctgac gcaaccccca ctggttgggg cattgccacc acctgtcagc
     2161 tcctttccgg gactttcgct ttccccctcc ctattgccac ggcggaactc atcgccgcct
     2221 gccttgcccg ctgctggaca ggggctcggc tgttgggcac tgacaattcc gtggtgttgt
     2281 cggggaaatc atcgtccttt ccttggctgc tcgcctgtgt tgccacctgg attctgcgcg
     2341 ggacgtcctt ctgctacgtc ccttcggccc tcaatccagc ggaccttcct tcccgcggcc
     2401 tgctgccggc tctgcggcct cttccgcgtc ttcgccttcg ccctcagacg agtcggatct
     2461 ccctttgggc cgcctccccg cgtcgacttt aagaccaatg acttacaagg cagctgtaga
     2521 tcttagccac tttttaaaag aaaagggggg actggaaggg ctaattcact cccaacgaag
     2581 acaagatctg ctttttgctt gtactgggtc tctctggtta gaccagatct gagcctggga
     2641 gctctctggc taactaggga acccactgct taagcctcaa taaagcttgc cttgagtgct
     2701 tcaagtagtg tgtgcccgtc tgttgtgtga ctctggtaac tagagatccc tcagaccctt
     2761 ttagtcagtg tggaaaatct ctagcagtac gtatagtagt tcatgtcatc ttattattca
     2821 gtatttataa cttgcaaaga aatgaatatc agagagtgag aggaacttgt ttattgcagc
     2881 ttataatggt tacaaataaa gcaatagcat cacaaatttc acaaataaag catttttttc
     2941 actgcattct agttgtggtt tgtccaaact catcaatgta tcttatcatg tctggctcta
     3001 gctatcccgc ccctaactcc gcccatcccg cccctaactc cgcccagttc cgcccattct
     3061 ccgccccatg gctgactaat tttttttatt tatgcagagg ccgaggccgc ctcggcctct
     3121 gagctattcc agaagtagtg aggaggcttt tttggaggcc tagggacgta cccaattcgc
     3181 cctatagtga gtcgtattac gcgcgctcac tggccgtcgt tttacaacgt cgtgactggg
     3241 aaaaccctgg cgttacccaa cttaatcgcc ttgcagcaca tccccctttc gccagctggc
     3301 gtaatagcga agaggcccgc accgatcgcc cttcccaaca gttgcgcagc ctgaatggcg
     3361 aatgggnnnn nnnnnnnnnn nnnnnnnnnn nnnnnnnnnn nnnnnnnnnn nnnnnnnnnn
     3421 nnnnnnnnnn nnnnnnnnnn nnnnnnnnnn nnnnnnnnnn nnnnnnnnnn nnnnnnnnnn
     3481 nnnnnnnnnn cnnnnnnnnn nnnnnnnnnn nnnnnnnnnn nnnnnnnnnn nnnnnnnnnn
     3541 nnnnnnnnnn nnnnnnnnnn nnnnnnnnnn nnnnnnnnnn nnannnnnnn nnnnnnnnnn
     3601 nnnnnnnnnn nnnnnnnnnn nnnnnnnnnn nncctttgac gttggagtcc acgttcttta
     3661 atagtggact cttgttccaa actggaacaa cactcaaccc tatctcggtc tattcttttg
     3721 atttataagg gattttgccg atttcggcct attggttaaa aaatgagctg atttaacaaa
     3781 aatttaacgc gaattttaac aaaatattaa cgcttacaat ttaggtggca cttttcgggg
     3841 aaatgtgcgc ggaaccccta tttgtttatt tttctaaata cattcaaata tgtatccgct
     3901 catgagacaa taaccctgat aaatgcttca ataatattga aaaaggaaga gtatgagtat
     3961 tcaacatttc cgtgtcgccc ttattccctt ttttgcggca ttttgccttc ctgtttttgc
     4021 tcacccagaa acgctggtga aagtaaaaga tgctgaagat cagttgggtg cacgagtggg
     4081 ttacatcgaa ctggatctca acagcggtaa gatccttgag agttttcgcc ccgaagaacg
     4141 ttttccaatg atgagcactt ttaaagttct gctatgtggc gcggtattat cccgtattga
     4201 cgccgggcaa gagcaactcg gtcgccgcat acactattct cagaatgact tggttgagta
     4261 ctcaccagtc acagaaaagc atcttacgga tggcatgaca gtaagagaat tatgcagtgc
     4321 tgccataacc atgagtgata acactgcggc caacttactt ctgacaacga tcggaggacc
     4381 gaaggagcta accgcttttt tgcacaacat gggggatcat gtaactcgcc ttgatcgttg
     4441 ggaaccggag ctgaatgaag ccataccaaa cgacgagcgt gacaccacga tgcctgtagc
     4501 aatggcaaca acgttgcgca aactattaac tggcgaacta cttactctag cttcccggca
     4561 acaattaata gactggatgg aggcggataa agttgcagga ccacttctgc gctcggccct
     4621 tccggctggc tggtttattg ctgataaatc tggagccggt gagcgtgggt ctcgcggtat
     4681 cattgcagca ctggggccag atggtaagcc ctcccgtatc gtagttatct acacgacggg
     4741 gagtcaggca actatggatg aacgaaatag acagatcgct gagataggtg cctcactgat
     4801 taagcattgg taactgtcag accaagttta ctcatatata ctttagattg atttaaaact
     4861 tcatttttaa tttaaaagga tctaggtgaa gatccttttt gataatctca tgaccaaaat
     4921 cccttaacgt gagttttcgt tccactgagc gtcagacccc gtagaaaaga tcaaaggatc
     4981 ttcttgagat cctttttttc tgcgcgtaat ctgctgcttg caaacaaaaa aaccaccgct
     5041 accagcggtg gtttgtttgc cggatcaaga gctaccaact ctttttccga aggtaactgg
     5101 cttcagcaga gcgcagatac caaatactgt tcttctagtg tagccgtagt taggccacca
     5161 cttcaagaac tctgtagcac cgcctacata cctcgctctg ctaatcctgt taccagtggc
     5221 tgctgccagt ggcgataagt cgtgtcttac cgggttggac tcaagacgat agttaccgga
     5281 taaggcgcag cggtcgggct gaacgggggg ttcgtgcaca cagcccagct tggagcgaac
     5341 gacctacacc gaactgagat acctacagcg tgagctatga gaaagcgcca cgcttcccga
     5401 agggagaaag gcggacaggt atccggtaag cggcagggtc ggaacaggag agcgcacgag
     5461 ggagcttcca gggggaaacg cctggtatct ttatagtcct gtcgggtttc gccacctctg
     5521 acttgagcgt cgatttttgt gatgctcgtc aggggggcgg agcctatgga aaaacgccag
     5581 caacgcggcc tttttacggt tcctggcctt ttgctggcct tttgctcaca tgttctttcc
     5641 tgcgttatcc cctgattctg tggataaccg tattaccgcc tttgagtgag ctgataccgc
     5701 tcgccgcagc cgaacgaccg agcgcagcga gtcagtgagc gaggaagcgg aagagcgccc
     5761 aatacgcaaa ccgcctctcc ccgcgcgttg gccgattcat taatgcagct ggcacgacag
     5821 gtttcccgac tggaaagcgg gcagtgagcg caacgcaatt aatgtgagtt agctcactca
     5881 ttaggcaccc caggctttac actttatgct tccggctcgt atgttgtgtg gaattgtgag
     5941 cggataacaa tttcacacag gaaacagcta tgaccatgat tacgccaagc gcgcaattaa
     6001 ccctcactaa agggaacaaa agctggagct gcaagcttaa tgtagtctta tgcaatactc
     6061 ttgtagtctt gcaacatggt aacgatgagt tagcaacatg ccttacaagg agagaaaaag
     6121 caccgtgcat gccgattggt ggaagtaagg tggtacgatc gtgccttatt aggaaggcaa
     6181 cagacgggtc tgacatggat tggacgaacc actgaattgc cgcattgcag agatattgta
     6241 tttaagtgcc tagctcgata cataaacggg tctctctggt tagaccagat ctgagcctgg
     6301 gagctctctg gctaactagg gaacccactg cttaagcctc aataaagctt gccttgagtg
     6361 cttcaagtag tgtgtgcccg tctgttgtgt gactctggta actagagatc cctcagaccc
     6421 ttttagtcag tgtggaaaat ctctagcagt ggcgcccgaa cagggacttg aaagcgaaag
     6481 ggaaaccaga ggagctctct cgacgcagga ctcggcttgc tgaagcgcgc acggcaagag
     6541 gcgaggggcg gcgactggtg agtacgccaa aaattttgac tagcggaggc tagaaggaga
     6601 gagatgggtg cgagagcgtc agtattaagc gggggagaat tagatcgcga tgggaaaaaa
     6661 ttcggttaag gccaggggga aagaaaaaat ataaattaaa acatatagta tgggcaagca
     6721 gggagctaga acgattcgca gttaatcctg gcctgttaga aacatcagaa ggctgtagac
     6781 aaatactggg acagctacaa ccatcccttc agacaggatc agaagaactt agatcattat
     6841 ataatacagt agcaaccctc tattgtgtgc atcaaaggat agagataaaa gacaccaagg
     6901 aagctttaga caagatagag gaagagcaaa acaaaagtaa gaccaccgca cagcaagcgg
     6961 ccgctgatct tcagacctgg aggaggagat atgagggaca attggagaag tgaattatat
     7021 aaatataaag tagtaaaaat tgaaccatta ggagtagcac ccaccaaggc aaagagaaga
     7081 gtggtgcaga gagaaaaaag agcagtggga ataggagctt tgttccttgg gttcttggga
     7141 gcagcaggaa gcactatggg cgcagcgtca atgacgctga cggtacaggc cagacaatta
     7201 ttgtctggta tagtgcagca gcagaacaat ttgctgaggg ctattgaggc gcaacagcat
     7261 ctgttgcaac tcacagtctg gggcatcaag cagctccagg caagaatcct ggctgtggaa
     7321 agatacctaa aggatcaaca gctcctgggg atttggggtt gctctggaaa actcatttgc
     7381 accactgctg tgccttggaa tgctagttgg agtaataaat ctctggaaca gatttggaat
     7441 cacacgacct ggatggagtg ggacagagaa attaacaatt acacaagctt aatacactcc
     7501 ttaattgaag aatcgcaaaa ccagcaagaa aagaatgaac aagaattatt ggaattagat
     7561 aaatgggcaa gtttgtggaa ttggtttaac ataacaaatt ggctgtggta tataaaatta
     7621 ttcataatga tagtaggagg cttggtaggt ttaagaatag tttttgctgt actttctata
     7681 gtgaatagag ttaggcaggg atattcacca ttatcgtttc agacccacct cccaaccccg
     7741 aggggaccca gagagggcct atttcccatg attccttcat atttgcatat acgatacaag
     7801 gctgttagag agataattag aattaatttg actgtaaaca caaagatatt agtacaaaat
     7861 acgtgacgta gaaagtaata atttcttggg tagtttgcag ttttaaaatt atgttttaaa
     7921 atggactatc atatgcttac cgtaacttga aagtatttcg atttcttggc tttatatatc
     7981 ttgtggaaag gacgaaacac cgagccaagc acaatttgcc gtgttttaga gctagaaata
     8041 gcaagttaaa ataaggctag tccgttatca acttgaaaaa gtggcaccga gtcggtgctt
     8101 ttttaagctt ggcgtaacta gatcttgaga caaatggcag tattcatcca caattttaaa
     8161 agaaaagggg ggattggggg gtacagtgca ggggaaagaa tagtagacat aatagcaaca
     8221 gacatacaaa ctaaagaatt acaaaaacaa attacaaaaa ttcaaaattt tcgggtttat
     8281 tacagggaca gcagagatcc actttggcgc cggctcgagg ggg
//
