>Addgene plasmid #76459 | PLK1 gRNA (BRDN0001144995) | depositor partial sequence | sequence record 143919 | Target Sequence
AGCCAAGCACAATTTGCCGT
