>Addgene plasmid #76459 | PLK1 gRNA (BRDN0001144995) | addgene partial sequence | sequence record 185877 | hU6-F
TAGAAAGTAATAATTTCTTGGGTAGTTTGCAGTTTTAAAATTATGTTTTAAAATGGACTATCATATGCTT
ACCGTAACTTGAAAGTATTTCGATTTCTTGGCTTTATATATCTTGTGGAAAGGACGAAACACCGAGCCAA
GCACAATTTGCCGTGTTTTAGAGCTAGAAATAGCAAGTTAAAATAAGGCTAGTCCGTTATCAACTTGAAA
AAGTGGCACCGAGTCGGTGCTTTTTTAAGCTTGGCGTAACTAGATCTTGAGACAAATGGCAGTATTCATC
CACAATTTTAAAAGAAAAGGGGGGATTGGGGGGTACAGTGCAGGGGAAAGAATAGTAGACATAATAGCAA
CAGACATACAAACTAAAGAATTACAAAAACAAATTACAAAAATTCAAAATTTTCGGGTTTATTACAGGGA
CAGCAGAGATCCACTTTGGCGCCGGCTCGAGGGGGCCCGGGTGCAAAGATGGATAAAGTTTTAAACAGAG
AGGAATCTTTGCAGCTAATGGACCTTCTAGGTCTTGAAAGGAGTGGGAATTGGCTCCGGTGCCCGTCAGT
GGGCAGAGCG
